>Addgene plasmid #149001 | pGBW-m4046392 | depositor full sequence | sequence record 291454 | Full Sequence
GCGGCCGCCCCACACACCATAGCTTCAAAATGTTTCTACTCCTTTTTTACTCTTCCAGATTTTCTCGGAC
TCCGCGCATCGCCGTACCACTTCAAAACACCCAAGCACAGCATACTAAATTTCCCCTCTTTCTTCCTCTA
GGGTGTCGTTAATTACCCGTACTAAAGGTTTGGAAAAGAAAAAAGAGACCGCCTCGTTTCTTTTTCTTCG
TCGAAAAAGGCAATAAAAATTTTTATCACGTTTCTTTTTCTTGAAAATTTTTTTTTTTGATTTTTTTCTC
TTTCGATGACCTCCCATTGATATTTAAGTTAATAAACGGTCTTCAATTTCTCAAGTTTCAGTTTCATTTT
TCTTGTTCTATTACAACTTTTTTTACTTCTTGCTCATTAGAAAGAAAGCATAGCAATCTAATCTAAGTTT
TAATTACAAAATGGAGAGCCTTGTCCCTGGTTTCAAC
[348 nt withheld, positions 458-805]
AACGGTAATAAAGGAGCTGGTGGCCATAGTTACGGCGCCGATCTAAAGTCATTTGACTTAGGCGACGAGC
TTGGCACTGATCCTTATGAAGATTTTCAAGAAAACTGGAACACTAAACATAGCAGTGGTGTTACCCGTGA
ACTCATGCGTGAGCTTAACGGACTCGTGCCGAGAGGTTCTAAAATCGAGGAAGGTAAGCTAGTCATTTGG
ATAAATGGAGATAAGGGTTACAACGGTTTGGCAGAAGTAGGCAAGAAATTTGAAAAGGACACAGGTATCA
AGGTGACGGTTGAACATCCAGACAAGTTAGAAGAAAAATTCCCTCAAGTTGCTGCTACTGGTGATGGTCC
CGACATTATTTTCTGGGCCCACGATCGTTTTGGTGGATATGCTCAGTCAGGTTTGCTGGCTGAGATCACC
CCAGACAAGGCCTTCCAAGATAAATTGTACCCATTCACTTGGGATGCTGTCAGATACAACGGTAAGCTTA
TAGCATATCCAATTGCTGTTGAAGCCTTATCGTTGATCTACAATAAGGACTTGTTACCTAACCCACCAAA
GACATGGGAAGAAATTCCAGCTTTGGATAAAGAGCTAAAGGCCAAGGGAAAAAGCGCTTTGATGTTTAAC
TTACAAGAACCTTATTTCACCTGGCCATTAATCGCTGCTGACGGTGGTTACGCATTTAAATACGAAAACG
GTAAGTATGACATTAAGGATGTCGGCGTTGATAATGCTGGTGCAAAGGCTGGTTTGACCTTCTTGGTTGA
TTTAATAAAGAATAAACACATGAACGCTGACACTGACTACTCTATCGCCGAAGCCGCTTTCAACAAGGGT
GAAACTGCTATGACCATAAATGGTCCATGGGCCTGGAGTAACATTGATACTTCTAAAGTAAACTATGGTG
TCACTGTTTTGCCTACATTCAAAGGCCAACCATCCAAGCCCTTTGTCGGTGTTCTATCCGCTGGCATCAA
TGCTGCTTCTCCAAACAAGGAGCTAGCTAAAGAATTTTTGGAAAATTACTTGTTAACTGACGAAGGTTTG
GAGGCCGTTAACAAGGACAAGCCATTGGGTGCTGTCGCTTTGAAATCTTACGAAGAAGAATTGGCTAAGG
ATCCCAGAATTGCCGCTACCATGGAGAACGCCCAAAAGGGTGAAATTATGCCAAACATCCCACAAATGTC
AGCCTTCTGGTACGCAGTTAGGACTGCCGTGATTAATGCTGCTTCCGGTAGACAAACCGTCGACGAAGCA
TTAAAAGATGCTCAAACGTAAACAGGCCCCTTTTCCTTTGTCGATATCATGTAATTAGTTATGTCACGCT
TACATTCACGCCCTCCTCCCACATCCGCTCTAACCGAAAAGGAAGGAGTTAGACAACCTGAAGTCTAGGT
CCCTATTTATTTTTTTTAATAGTTATGTTAGTATTAAGAACGTTATTTATATTTCAAATTTTTCTTTTTT
TTCTGTACAAAGCGGCCGCCGAACCACTAGTGCACTGCAGTACACGGTTTCCTTGAAATTTTTTTGATTC
GGTAATCTCCGAACAGAAGGAAGAACGAAGGAAGGAGCACAGACTTAGATTGGTATATATACGCATATGT
AGTGTTGAAGAAACATGAAATTGCCCAGTATTCTTAACCCAACTGCACAGAACAAAAACGTGCAGGAAAC
GAAGATAAATCATGTCGAAAGCTACATATAAGGAACGTGCTGCTACTCATCCTAGTCCTGTTGCTGCCAA
GCTATTTAATATCATGCACGAAAAGCAAACAAACTTGTGTGCTTCATTGGATGTTCGTACCACCAAGGAA
TTACTGGAGTTAGTTGAAGCATTAGGTCCCAAAATTTGTTTACTAAAAACACATGTGGATATCTTGACTG
ATTTTTCCATGGAGGGCACAGTTAAGCCGCTAAAGGCATTATCCGCCAAGTACAATTTTTTACTCTTCGA
GGACAGAAAATTTGCTGACATTGGTAATACAGTCAAATTGCAGTACTCTGCGGGTGTATACAGAATAGCA
GAATGGGCAGACATTACGAATGCACACGGTGTGGTGGGCCCAGGTATTGTTAGCGGTTTGAAGCAGGCGG
CAGAAGAAGTAACAAAGGAACCTAGAGGCCTTTTGATGTTAGCAGAATTGTCATGCAAGGGCTCCCTATC
TACTGGAGAATATACTAAGGGTACTGTTGACATTGCGAAGAGCGACAAAGATTTTGTTATCGGCTTTATT
GCTCAAAGAGACATGGGTGGAAGAGATGAAGGTTACGATTGGTTGATTATGACACCCGGTGTGGGTTTAG
ATGACAAGGGAGATGCATTGGGTCAACAGTATAGAACCGTGGATGATGTGGTTTCTACAGGATCTGACAT
TATTATTGTTGGAAGAGGACTATTTGCAAAGGGAAGGGATGCTAAGGTAGAGGGTGAACGTTACAGAAAA
GCAGGCTGGGAAGCATATTTGAGAAGATGCGGCCAGCAAAACTAAAAAACTGTATTATAAGTAAATGCAT
GTATACTAAACTCACAAATTAGAGCTTCAATTTAATTATATCAGTTATTACCCGAGTAACGAAGCATCTG
TGCTTCATTTTGTAGAACAAAAATGCAACGCGAGAGCGCTAATTTTTCAAACAAAGAATCTGAGCTGCAT
TTTTACAGAACAGAAATGCAACGCGAAAGCGCTATTTTACCAACGAAGAATCTGTGCTTCATTTTTGTAA
AACAAAAATGCAACGCGAGAGCGCTAATTTTTCAAACAAAGAATCTGAGCTGCATTTTTACAGAACAGAA
ATGCAACGCGAGAGCGCTATTTTACCAACAAAGAATCTATACTTCTTTTTTGTTCTACAAAAATGCATCC
CGAGAGCGCTATTTTTCTAACAAAGCATCTTAGATTACTTTTTTTCTCCTTTGTGCGCTCTATAATGCAG
TCTCTTGATAACTTTTTGCACTGTAGGTCCGTTAAGGTTAGAAGAAGGCTACTTTGGTGTCTATTTTCTC
TTCCATAAAAAAAGCCTGACTCCACTTCCCGCGTTTACTGATTACTAGCGAAGCTGCGGGTGCATTTTTT
CAAGATAAAGGCATCCCCGATTATATTCTATACCGATGTGGATTGCGCATACTTTGTGAACAGAAAGTGA
TAGCGTTGATGATTCTTCATTGGTCAGAAAATTATGAACGGTTTCTTCTATTTTGTCTCTATATACTACG
TATAGGAAATGTTTACATTTTCGTATTGTTTTCGATTCACTCTATGAATAGTTCTTACTACAATTTTTTT
GTCTAAAGAGTAATACTAGAGATAAACATAAAAAATGTAGAGGTCGAGTTTAGATGCAAGTTCAAGGAGC
GAAAGGTGGATGGGTAGGTTATATAGGGATATAGCACAGAGATATATAGCAAAGAGATACTTTTGAGCAA
TGTTTGTGGAAGCGGTATTCGCAATATTTTAGTAGCTCGTTACAGTCCGGTGCGTTTTTGGTTTTTTGAA
AGTGCGTCATCAGAGCGCTTTTGGTTTTCAAAAGCGCTCTGAAGTTCCTATACTTTCTAGCTAGAGAATA
GGAACTTCCCGAGCGGCCGCGTGTTACAAGCTTGACTCCAGCGTAACTGGACTGCAATCAACTCACTGGC
TCACCTTCACGGGTGGGCCTTTCTTCGGTAGAAAATCAAAGGATCTTCTTGAGATCCTTTTTTTCTGCGC
GTAATCTGCTGCTTGCAAACAAAAAAACCACCGCTACCAGCGGTGGTTTGTTTGCCGGATCAAGAGCTAC
CAACTCTTTTTCCGAGGTAACTGGCTTCAGCAGAGCGCAGATACCAAATACTGTTCTTCTAGTGTAGCCG
TAGTTAGGCCACCACTTCAAGAACTCTGTAGCACCGCCTACATACCTCGCTCTGCTAATCCTGTTACCAG
TGGCTGCTGCCAGTGGCGATAAGTCGTGTCTTACCGGGTTGGACTCAAGACGATAGTTACCGGATAAGGC
GCAGCGGTCGGGCTGAACGGGGGGTTCGTGCACACAGCCCAGCTTGGAGCGAACGACCTACACCGAACTG
AGATACCTACAGCGTGAGCTATGAGAAAGCGCCACGCTTCCCGAAGGGAGAAAGGCGGACAGGTATCCGG
TAAGCGGCAGGGTCGGAACAGGAGAGCGCACGAGGGAGCTTCCAGGGGTAAACGCCTGGTATCTTTATAG
TCCTGTCGGGTTTCGCCACCTCTGACTTGAGCATCGATTTTTGTGATGCTCGTCAGGGGGGCGGAGCCTA
TGGAAAAACGCCAGCAACGCAGAAAGGCCCACCCGAAGGTGAGCCAGGTGATTACATTTGGGCCCTCATC
AGAGGTTTTCACCGTCATCACCGAAACGCGCGAGGCAGCTGCGGTAAAGCTCATCAGCGTGGTCGTGAAG
CGATTCACAGATGTCTGCCTGTTCATCCGCGTCCAGCTCGTTGAGTTTCTCCAGAAGCGTTAATGTCTGG
CTTCTGATAAAGCGGGCCATGTTAAGGGCGGTTTTTTCCTGTTTGGTCACTTACCAATGCTTAATCAGTG
AGGCACCTATCTCAGCGATCTGTCTATTTCGTTCATCCATAGTTGCCTGACTCCCCGTCGTGTAGATAAC
TACGATGCGGGAGGGCTTACCATCTGGCCCCAGTGCTGCAATGATACCGCGAGACCCACGCTCACCGGCT
CCAGATTTATCAGCAATAAACCAGCCAGCCGGGAGGGCCGAGCGCAGAAGTGATCCTGCAACTTTATCCG
CCTCCATCCAGTCTATTAATTGTTGCCGGGAAGCTAGAGTAAGTAGTTCGCCAGTTAATAGTTTGCGCAA
CGTTGTTGCCATTGCTACAGGCATCGTGGTGTCACGCTCGTCGTTTGGTATGGCTTCATTCAGCTCCGGT
TCCCAACGATCAAGGCGAGTTACATGATCCCCCATGTTGTGCAAAAAAGCGGTTAGCTCCTTCGGTCCTC
CGATCGTTGCCAGAAGTAAGTTGGCCGCAGTGTTATCACTCATGGTTATGGCAGCACTGCATAATTCTCT
TACTGTCATGCCATCCGTGAGATGCTTTTCTGTGACTGGTGAGTACTCAACCAAGTCATTCTGAGAATAG
TGTATGCGGCGACCGAGTTGCTCTTGCCCGGCGTCAATACGGGATAATACCGCGCCACATAGCAGAACTT
TAAAAGTGCTCATCATTGGAAAACGTTCTTCGGGGCGTAAACTCTCAAGGATCTTACCGCTGTTGAGATC
CAGTTCGATGTAACCCACTCGTGCACCCAACTGATCTTCAGCATCTTTTACTTTCACCAGCGTTTCTGGG
TGAGCAAAAACAGGAAGGCAAAATGCCGCAAAAAAGGGAATAAGGGCGACACGGAAATGTTGAATACTCA
TTTTAGCTTCCTTAGCTCCTGAAAATCTCGATAACTCAAAAAATACGCCCGGTAGTGATCTTATTTCATT
ATGGTGAAAGTTGGAACCTCTTACGTGCCGATCAAGTCAAAAGCCTCCGGTCGGAGGCTTTTGACTTTCT
GCTATGGAGGTCAGGTATGATTTAAATGGTCAGTTAGA
Features (pLannotate 1.2.2; 14 found; start..end, strand, type, name):
     10..417     +  promoter       TEF1 promoter: S. cerevisiae TEF1; promoter for EF-1α
    431..967     +  CDS            R1A_SARS2 (fragment) (sequence partly withheld): Experimental evidence at protein level: Swiss-Prot protein existence level 1. [Non-structural protein 10]: Plays a pivotal role in viral transcription by stimulating both nsp14 3'-5' exoribonuclease and nsp16 2'-O-methyltransferase activities. Therefore plays an essential role in viral mRNAs cap methylation. From Severe acute respiratory syndrome coronavirus 2 (2019-nCoV) (SARS-CoV-2).
    983..2083    +  CDS            malE (fragment): MALE_ECO57 - Experimental evidence at protein level: Swiss-Prot protein existence level 1. Part of the ABC transporter complex MalEFGK involved in maltose/maltodextrin import. Binds maltose and higher maltodextrins. From Escherichia coli O157:H7.
   2112..2284    +  terminator     CYC1 terminator (fragment): S. cerevisiae CYC1; transcription terminator for CYC1
   2320..2496    +  promoter       URA3 promoter (fragment): S. cerevisiae URA3
   2497..3300    +  CDS            URA3: orotidine-5'-phosphate decarboxylase, required for uracil biosynthesis; S. cerevisiae URA3; yeast auxotrophic marker, counterselectable with 5-fluoroorotic acid (5-FOA)
   3383..4365    -  rep_origin     2μ ori: yeast 2μ plasmid origin of replication
   4443..4472    +  terminator     T3Te terminator: phage T3 early transcription terminator
   4494..5081    +  rep_origin     ori: high-copy-number ColE1/pMB1/pBR322/pUC origin of replication
   5093..5120    -  terminator     T7Te terminator: phage T7 early transcription terminator
   5144..5335    -  CDS            rop: Rop protein, which maintains plasmids at low copy number; rop
   5336..6196    -  CDS            AmpR: β-lactamase; bla; confers resistance to ampicillin, carbenicillin, and related antibiotics
   6197..6299    -  promoter       cat promoter: promoter of the E. coli cat gene encoding chloramphenicol acetyltransferase
   6300..6331    -  terminator     tonB terminator: bidirectional E. coli tonB-P14 transcription terminator
