[The description below was written by a language model from this plasmid's Addgene catalogue record and pLannotate feature annotations shown in this document.]
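Description:
pGBW-m4046392 is a yeast–E. coli shuttle plasmid for constitutive expression of the SARS-CoV-2 leader protein (the first mature product of the ORF1ab polyprotein, commonly called nsp1) in Saccharomyces cerevisiae. It replicates in bacteria from a high-copy ColE1/pUC-type origin and is selected with ampicillin through a β-lactamase gene that the annotation places downstream of a cat promoter. A short rop-like segment is also annotated next to AmpR, although the catalogue lists the plasmid as high copy. Several bacterial terminators (T3Te, T7Te, tonB) flank the origin and marker and insulate these modules from read-through transcription. In yeast the plasmid is maintained episomally at multiple copies by the 2μ origin. It is selected by uracil prototrophy through URA3, which can also be counterselected with 5-FOA.

The expression cassette runs from the TEF1 promoter, a strong constitutive yeast promoter, through a wild-type coding segment of roughly 530 bp made by gene synthesis, and ends at a CYC1 terminator. The automated annotation matches this segment to the SARS-CoV-2 replicase polyprotein 1a. The nsp10 function text attached to that hit is generic polyprotein annotation and does not describe this insert. The viral sequence is fused at its C terminus to E. coli maltose-binding protein (malE), and the record lists a cleavable thrombin site as part of the tag. This arrangement allows amylose-affinity purification, may improve solubility, and permits later removal of the tag.

The listing of S. cerevisiae as a species may reflect codon adaptation, but the record does not say so. The depositor notes that its sequencing QC may not cover the whole plasmid. The construct suits production of the viral protein in yeast, or studies of its effects there.
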