Addgene plasmid #149001: pGBW-m4046392
Purpose: Yeast Expression plasmid for SARS-CoV-2 leader protein
Depositing lab: Ginkgo Bioworks & Benjie Chen. Depositing organization: Ginkgo Bioworks.
Backbone
  Vector backbone: AmpR; 2u URA3
  Backbone size w/o insert (bp): 4078
  Vector type: Yeast Expression
  Selectable markers: URA3
Growth in bacteria
  Bacterial resistance: Ampicillin, 100 μg/mL
  Growth temperature: 37°C
  Growth strain: DH5alpha
  Copy number: High Copy
Gene/Insert
  Gene/Insert name: SARS-CoV-2 leader protein
  Species: S. cerevisiae (budding yeast); Severe acute respiratory syndrome coronavirus 2
  Insert size (bp): 533
  Mutation: wt
  Entrez Gene: ORF1ab (a.k.a. GU280_gp01)
  Promoter: pTEF1
  Tag / fusion protein: Cleavable thrombin;MBP (C terminal on backbone)
  Cloning method: Unknown
Resource information
  A portion of this plasmid was derived from a plasmid made by: GinkgoBioworks
Depositor comments: NCBI Reference Sequence: YP_009725297.1. Created by gene synthesis with Not1 site. NGS used for QC was performed by Ginkgo and may not fully cover the entire plasmid.
How to cite: pGBW-m4046392 was a gift from Ginkgo Bioworks & Benjie Chen (Addgene plasmid # 149001 ; http://n2t.net/addgene:149001 ; RRID:Addgene_149001)
