>Addgene plasmid #149001 | pGBW-m4046392 | addgene partial sequence | sequence record 297711 | Ginkgo NGS Result
GCGGCCGCCCCACACACCATAGCTTCAAAATGTTTCTACTCCTTTTTTACTCTTCCAGATTTTCTCGGAC
TCCGCGCATCGCCGTACCACTTCAAAACACCCAAGCACAGCATACTAAATTTCCCCTCTTTCTTCCTCTA
GGGTGTCGTTAATTACCCGTACTAAAGGTTTGGAAAAGAAAAAAGAGACCGCCTCGTTTCTTTTTCTTCG
TCGAAAAAGGCAATAAAAATTTTTATCACGTTTCTTTTTCTTGAAAATTTTTTTTTTTGATTTTTTTCTC
TTTCGATGACCTCCCATTGATATTTAAGTTAATAAACGGTCTTCAATTTCTCAAGTTTCAGTTTCATTTT
TCTTGTTCTATTACAACTTTTTTTACTTCTTGCTCATTAGAAAGAAAGCATAGCAATCTAATCTAAGTTT
TAATTACAAAATGGAGAGCCTTGTCCCTGGTTTCAAC
[348 nt withheld, positions 458-805]
AACGGTAATAAAGGAGCTGGTGGCCATAGTTACGGCGCCGATCTAAAGTCATTTGACTTAGGCGACGAGC
TTGGCACTGATCCTTATGAAGATTTTCAAGAAAACTGGAACACTAAACATAGCAGTGGTGTTACCCGTGA
ACTCATGCGTGAGCTTAACGGACTCGTGCCGAGAGGTTCTAAAATCGAGGAAGGTAAGCTAGTCATTTGG
ATAAATGGAGATAAGGGTTACAACGGTTTGGCAGAAGTAGGCAAGAAATTTGAAAAGGACACAGGTATCA
AGGTGACGGTTGAACATCCAGACAAGTTAGAAGAAAAATTCCCTCAAGTTGCTGCTACTGGTGATGGTCC
CGACATTATTTTCTGGGCCCACGATCGTTTTGGTGGATATGCTCAGTCAGGTTTGCTGGCTGAGATCACC
CCAGACAAGGCCTTCCAAGATAAATTGTACCCATTCACTTGGGATGCTGTCAGATACAACGGTAAGCTTA
TAGCATATCCAATTGCTGTTGAAGCCTTATCGTTGATCTACAATAAGGACTTGTTACCTAACCCACCAAA
GACATGGGAAGAAATTCCAGCTTTGGATAAAGAGCTAAAGGCCAAGGGAAAAAGCGCTTTGATGTTTAAC
TTACAAGAACCTTATTTCACCTGGCCATTAATCGCTGCTGACGGTGGTTACGCATTTAAATACGAAAACG
GTAAGTATGACATTAAGGATGTCGGCGTTGATAATGCTGGTGCAAAGGCTGGTTTGACCTTCTTGGTTGA
TTTAATAAAGAATAAACACATGAACGCTGACACTGACTACTCTATCGCCGAAGCCGCTTTCAACAAGGGT
GAAACTGCTATGACCATAAATGGTCCATGGGCCTGGAGTAACATTGATACTTCTAAAGTAAACTATGGTG
TCACTGTTTTGCCTACATTCAAAGGCCAACCATCCAAGCCCTTTGTCGGTGTTCTATCCGCTGGCATCAA
TGCTGCTTCTCCAAACAAGGAGCTAGCTAAAGAATTTTTGGAAAATTACTTGTTAACTGACGAAGGTTTG
GAGGCCGTTAACAAGGACAAGCCATTGGGTGCTGTCGCTTTGAAATCTTACGAAGAAGAATTGGCTAAGG
ATCCCAGAATTGCCGCTACCATGGAGAACGCCCAAAAGGGTGAAATTATGCCAAACATCCCACAAATGTC
AGCCTTCTGGTACGCAGTTAGGACTGCCGTGATTAATGCTGCTTCCGGTAGACAAACCGTCGACGAAGCA
TTAAAAGATGCTCAAACGTAAACAGGCCCCTTTTCCTTTGTCGATATCATGTAATTAGTTATGTCACGCT
TACATTCACGCCCTCCTCCCACATCCGCTCTAACCGAAAAGGAAGGAGTTAGACAACCTGAAGTCTAGGT
CCCTATTTATTTTTTTTAATAGTTATGTTAGTATTAAGAACGTTTCAAATTTTTCTTTTTTTTCTGTACA
AAGCGGCCGCCGAACCACTAGTGCACTGCAGTACACGGTTTCCTTGAAATTTTTTTGATTCGGTAATCTC
CGAACAGAAGGAAGAACGAAGGAAGGAGCACAGACTTAGATTGGTATATATACGCATATGTAGTGTTGAA
GAAACATGAAATTGCCCAGTATTCTTAACCCAACTGCACAGAACAAAAACGTGCAGGAAACGAAGATAAA
TCATGTCGAAAGCTACATATAAGGAACGTGCTGCTACTCATCCTAGTCCTGTTGCTGCCAAGCTATTTAA
TATCATGCACGAAAAGCAAACAAACTTGTGTGCTTCATTGGATGTTCGTACCACCAAGGAATTACTGGAG
TTAGTTGAAGCATTAGGTCCCAAAATTTGTTTACTAAAAACACATGTGGATATCTTGACTGATTTTTCCA
TGGAGGGCACAGTTAAGCCGCTAAAGGCATTATCCGCCAAGTACAATTTTTTACTCTTCGAGGACAGAAA
ATTTGCTGACATTGGTAATACAGTCAAATTGCAGTACTCTGCGGGTGTATACAGAATAGCAGAATGGGCA
GACATTACGAATGCACACGGTGTGGTGGGCCCAGGTATTGTTAGCGGTTTGAAGCAGGCGGCAGAAGAAG
TAACAAAGGAACCTAGAGGCCTTTTGATGTTAGCAGAATTGTCATGCAAGGGCTCCCTATCTACTGGAGA
ATATACTAAGGGTACTGTTGACATTGCGAAGAGCGACAAAGATTTTGTTATCGGCTTTATTGCTCAAAGA
GACATGGGTGGAAGAGATGAAGGTTACGATTGGTTGATTATGACACCCGGTGTGGGTTTAGATGACAAGG
GAGATGCATTGGGTCAACAGTATAGAACCGTGGATGATGTGGTTTCTACAGGATCTGACATTATTATTGT
TGGAAGAGGACTATTTGCAAAGGGAAGGGATGCTAAGGTAGAGGGTGAACGTTACAGAAAAGCAGGCTGG
GAAGCATATTTGAGAAGATGCGGCCAGCAAAACTAAAAAACTGTATTATAAGTAAATGCATGTATACTAA
ACTCACAAATTAGAGCTTCAATTTAATTATATCAGTTATTACCCGAGTAACGAAGCATCTGTGCTTCATT
TTGTAGAACAAAAATGCAACGCGAGAGCGCTAATTTTTCAAACAAAGAATCTGAGCTGCATTTTTACAGA
ACAGAAATGCAACGCGAAAGCGCTATTTTACCAACGAAGAATCTGTGCTTCATTTTTGTAAAACAAAAAT
GCAACGCGAGAGCGCTAATTTTTCAAACAAAGAATCTGAGCTGCATTTTTACAGAACAGAAATGCAACGC
GAGAGCGCTATTTTACCAACAAAGAATCTATACTTCTTTTTTGTTCTACAAAAATGCATCCCGAGAGCGC
TATTYTTCTAACAAAGCATCTTAGATTACTTTTTTTCTCCTTTGTGCGCTCTATAATGCAGTCTCTTGAT
AACTTTTTGCACTGTAGGTCCGTTAAGGTTAGAAGAAGGCTACTTTGGTGTCTATTTTCTCTTCCATAAA
AAAAGCCTGACTCCACTTCCCGCGTTTACTGATTACTAGCGAAGCTGCGGGTGCATTTTTTCAAGATAAA
GGCATCCCCGATTATATTCTATACCGATGTGGATTGCGCATACTTTGTGAACAGAAAGTGATAGCGTTGA
TGATTCTTCATTGGTCAGAAAATTATGAACGGTTTCTTCTATTTTGTCTCTATATACTACGTATAGGAAA
TGTTTACATTTTCGTATTGTTTTCGATTCACTCTATGAATAGTTCTTACTACAATTTTTTTGTCTAAAGA
GTAATACTAGAGATAAACATAAAAAATGTAGAGGTCGAGTTTAGATGCAAGTTCAAGGAGCGAAAGGTGG
ATGGGTAGGTTATATAGGGATATAGCACAGAGATATATAGCAAAGAGATACTTTTGAGCAATGTTTGTGG
AAGCGGTATTCGCAATATTTTAGTAGCTCGTTACAGTCCGGTGCGTTTTTGGTTTTTTGAAAGTGCGTCA
TCAGAGCGCTTTTGGTTTTCAAAAGCGCTCTGAAGTTCCTATACTTTCTAGCTAGAGAATAGGAACTTCC
CGAGCGGCCGCGTGTTACAAGCTTGACTCCAGCGTAACTGGACTGCAATCAACTCACTGGCTCACCTTCA
CGGGTGGGCCTTTCTTCGGTAGAAAATCAAAGGATCTTCTTGAGATCCTTTTTTTCTGCGCGTAATCTGC
TGCTTGCAAACAAAAAAACCACCGCTACCAGCGGTGGTTTGTTTGCCGGATCAAGAGCTACCAACTCTTT
TTCCGAGGTAACTGGCTTCAGCAGAGCGCAGATACCAAATACTGTTCTTCTAGTGTAGCCGTAGTTAGGC
CACCACTTCAAGAACTCTGTAGCACCGCCTACATACCTCGCTCTGCTAATCCTGTTACCAGTGGCTGCTG
CCAGTGGCGATAAGTCGTGTCTTACCGGGTTGGACTCAAGACGATAGTTACCGGATAAGGCGCAGCGGTC
GGGCTGAACGGGGGGTTCGTGCACACAGCCCAGCTTGGAGCGAACGACCTACACCGAACTGAGATACCTA
CAGCGTGAGCTATGAGAAAGCGCCACGCTTCCCGAAGGGAGAAAGGCGGACAGGTATCCGGTAAGCGGCA
GGGTCGGAACAGGAGAGCGCACGAGGGAGCTTCCAGGGGTAAACGCCTGGTATCTTTATAGTCCTGTCGG
GTTTCGCCACCTCTGACTTGAGCATCGATTTTTGTGATGCTCGTCAGGGGGGCGGAGCCTATGGAAAAAC
GCCAGCAACGCAGAAAGGCCCACCCGAAGGTGAGCCAGGTGATTACATTTGGGCCCTCATCAGAGGTTTT
CACCGTCATCACCGAAACGCGCGAGGCAGCTGCGGTAAAGCTCATCAGCGTGGTCGTGAAGCGATTCACA
GATGTCTGCCTGTTCATCCGCGTCCAGCTCGTTGAGTTTCTCCAGAAGCGTTAATGTCTGGCTTCTGATA
AAGCGGGCCATGTTAAGGGCGGTTTTTTCCTGTTTGGTCACTTACCAATGCTTAATCAGTGAGGCACCTA
TCTCAGCGATCTGTCTATTTCGTTCATCCATAGTTGCCTGACTCCCCGTCGTGTAGATAACTACGATGCG
GGAGGGCTTACCATCTGGCCCCAGTGCTGCAATGATACCGCGAGACCCACGCTCACCGGCTCCAGATTTA
TCAGCAATAAACCAGCCAGCCGGGAGGGCCGAGCGCAGAAGTGATCCTGCAACTTTATCCGCCTCCATCC
AGTCTATTAATTGTTGCCGGGAAGCTAGAGTAAGTAGTTCGCCAGTTAATAGTTTGCGCAACGTTGTTGC
CATTGCTACAGGCATCGTGGTGTCACGCTCGTCGTTTGGTATGGCTTCATTCAGCTCCGGTTCCCAACGA
TCAAGGCGAGTTACATGATCCCCCATGTTGTGCAAAAAAGCGGTTAGCTCCTTCGGTCCTCCGATCGTTG
CCAGAAGTAAGTTGGCCGCAGTGTTATCACTCATGGTTATGGCAGCACTGCATAATTCTCTTACTGTCAT
GCCATCCGTGAGATGCTTTTCTGTGACTGGTGAGTACTCAACCAAGTCATTCTGAGAATAGTGTATGCGG
CGACCGAGTTGCTCTTGCCCGGCGTCAATACGGGATAATACCGCGCCACATAGCAGAACTTTAAAAGTGC
TCATCATTGGAAAACGTTCTTCGGGGCGTAAACTCTCAAGGATCTTACCGCTGTTGAGATCCAGTTCGAT
GTAACCCACTCGTGCACCCAACTGATCTTCAGCATCTTTTACTTTCACCAGCGTTTCTGGGTGAGCAAAA
ACAGGAAGGCAAAATGCCGCAAAAAAGGGAATAAGGGCGACACGGAAATGTTGAATACTCATTTTAGCTT
CCTTAGCTCCTGAAAATCTCGATAACTCAAAAAATACGCCCGGTAGTGATCTTATTTCATTATGGTGAAA
GTTGGAACCTCTTACGTGCCGATCAAGTCAAAAGCCTCCGGTCGGAGGCTTTTGACTTTCTGCTATGGAG
GTCAGGTATGATTTAAATGGTCAGTTAGA
